Addgene plasmid #168562: pDONR223 SARS-CoV-1 M_stop
Purpose: Gateway-compatible Entry vector
Depositing lab: Fritz Roth. Depositing organization: Sinai Health System. Publication: A resource of human coronavirus protein-coding sequences in a flexible, multipurpose Gateway Entry clone collection. Weller B, Lin CW, Pogoutse O, Sauer M, Marin-de la Rosa N, Strobel A, Young V, Knapp JJ, Rayhan A, Falter C, Kim DK, Roth FP, Falter-Braun P. G3 (Bethesda). 2023 Jul 5;13(7):jkad105. doi: 10.1093/g3journal/jkad105. PubMed 37267226.
Backbone
  Vector backbone: pDONR223
  Backbone manufacturer: Rual et al, Genome Res. 14:2128-2135, 2004.
  Backbone size w/o insert (bp): 5005
  Vector type: Other
Growth in bacteria
  Bacterial resistance: Spectinomycin, 50 μg/mL
  Growth temperature: 37°C
  Growth strain: DH5alpha
  Copy number: Unknown
Gene/Insert
  Gene/Insert name: M
  Species: Other
  Insert size (bp): 663
  Entrez Gene: M (a.k.a. sars5)
  Cloning method: Gateway Cloning
  Sequencing primers: 5′ m13-For; 3′ m13-Rev
Resource information
  A portion of this plasmid was derived from a plasmid made by: Falter-Braun Lab
Terms and licenses: Academic/Nonprofit Terms; Industry Terms
How to cite: pDONR223 SARS-CoV-1 M_stop was a gift from Fritz Roth (Addgene plasmid # 168562 ; http://n2t.net/addgene:168562 ; RRID:Addgene_168562)
