[The description below was written by a language model from this plasmid's Addgene catalogue record and pLannotate feature annotations shown in this document.]
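Description:
pDONR223 SARS-CoV-1 M_stop is a Gateway-compatible Entry clone built on the pDONR223 donor backbone, carrying the coding sequence of the membrane (M) protein of SARS-CoV-1. It is a bacterial cloning plasmid rather than an expression vector. It replicates in E. coli from a high-copy ColE1/pUC-type origin and is selected with spectinomycin through the aadA aminoglycoside adenylyltransferase gene (SmR). This marker sits downstream of a fragment of the class 1 integron Pc promoter and a remnant of a gentamicin resistance gene. The sequenced plasmid is 3,456 nt. That is smaller than the listed empty backbone, consistent with the donor cassette having been replaced by the insert during Gateway cloning.

The 663 bp M open reading frame encodes the viral envelope component that is central to virion morphogenesis and assembly through its interactions with other viral proteins. It is flanked by two attL recombination sites, one annotated by the software as attL3 and the other as attL2, which allow the insert to be transferred into attR-containing Destination vectors by an LR Clonase reaction. The "_stop" suffix suggests a version that retains a stop codon, which would suit untagged or N-terminally tagged expression, although the record does not state this explicitly. rrnB T1 and T2 terminators lie upstream of the cassette and insulate it from read-through transcription. A T7 promoter sits just beyond the attL2 site, and short lacI and lacZα fragments are backbone remnants. No promoter for expressing M in eukaryotic cells is present, so expression depends on the chosen Destination vector. The clone belongs to a collection of human coronavirus protein-coding sequences intended for flexible transfer into diverse downstream assay vectors.
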