Features (pLannotate 1.2.2; 12 found; start..end, strand, type, name):
    121..213     +  CDS            lacI (fragment): lac repressor; lacI; The lac repressor binds to the lac operator to inhibit transcription in E. coli. This inhibition can be relieved by adding lactose or isopropyl-β-D-thiogalactopyranoside (IPTG).
    268..295     -  terminator     rrnB T2 terminator: transcription terminator T2 from the E. coli rrnB gene
    427..470     +  terminator     rrnB T1 terminator: Escherichia coli rrnB; transcription terminator T1 from the E. coli rrnB gene
    517..553     -  CDS            lacZα (fragment): LacZα fragment of β-galactosidase; lacZ fragment
    570..665     +  protein_bind   attL3: mutant version of attL; recombination site for the Gateway® LR reaction LR Clonase™
    668..1330    +  CDS            M: VME1_SARS - Experimental evidence at protein level: Swiss-Prot protein existence level 1. Component of the viral envelope that plays a central role in virus morphogenesis and assembly via its interactions with other viral proteins. From Severe acute respiratory syndrome coronavirus (SARS-CoV).
   1335..1434    -  protein_bind   attL2: mutant version of attL; recombination site for the Gateway® LR reaction LR Clonase™
   1452..1470    -  promoter       T7 promoter: promoter for bacteriophage T7 RNA polymerase
   1660..1683    +  promoter       Pc promoter (fragment): intI1 (promoter lies within the coding sequence); class 1 integron promoter
   1859..1915    +  CDS            GmR (fragment): gentamycin acetyltransferase; aacC1; confers resistance to gentamycin
   1922..2713    +  CDS            SmR: aminoglycoside adenylyltransferase (Murphy, 1985); aadA; confers resistance to spectinomycin and streptomycin
   2806..3394    +  rep_origin     ori: high-copy-number ColE1/pMB1/pBR322/pUC origin of replication
>Addgene plasmid #168562 | pDONR223 SARS-CoV-1 M_stop | addgene full sequence | sequence record 424713 | Addgene NGS Result
CTTTCCTGCGTTATCCCCTGATTCTGTGGATAACCGTATTACCGCCTTTGAGTGAGCTGATACCGCTCGC
CGCAGCCGAACGACCGAGCGCAGCGAGTCAGTGAGCGAGGAAGCGGAAGAGCGCCCAATACGCAAACCGC
CTCTCCCCGCGCGTTGGCCGATTCATTAATGCAGCTGGCACGACAGGTTTCCCGACTGGAAAGCGGGCAG
TGAGCGCAACGCAATTAATACGCGTACCGCTAGCCAGGAAGAGTTTGTAGAAACGCAAAAAGGCCATCCG
TCAGGATGGCCTTCTGCTTAGTTTGATGCCTGGCAGTTTATGGCGGGCGTCCTGCCCGCCACCCTCCGGG
CCGTTGCTTCACAACGTTCAAATCCGCTCCCGGCGGATTTGTCCTACTCAGGAGAGCGTTCACCGACAAA
CAACAGATAAAACGAAAGGCCCAGTCTTCCGACTGAGCCTTTCGTTTTATTTGATGCCTGGCAGTTCCCT
ACTCTCGCGTTAACGCTAGCATGGATGTTTTCCCAGTCACGACGTTGTAAAACGACGGCCAGTCTTAAGC
TCGGGCCCCAAATAATGATTTTATTTTGACTGATAGTGACCTGTTCGTTGCAACAAATTGATGAGCAATG
CTTTTTTATAATGCCAACTTTGTACAAAAAAGTTGGCATGGCAGACAACGGTACTATTACCGTTGAGGAG
CTTAAACAACTCCTGGAACAATGGAACCTAGTAATAGGTTTCCTATTCCTAGCCTGGATTATGTTACTAC
AATTTGCCTATTCTAATCGGAACAGGTTTTTGTACATAATAAAGCTTGTTTTCCTCTGGCTCTTGTGGCC
AGTAACACTTGCTTGTTTTGTGCTTGCTGCTGTCTACAGAATTAATTGGGTGACTGGCGGGATTGCGATT
GCAATGGCTTGTATTGTAGGCTTGATGTGGCTTAGCTACTTCGTTGCTTCCTTCAGGCTGTTTGCTCGTA
CCCGCTCAATGTGGTCATTCAACCCAGAAACAAACATTCTTCTCAATGTGCCTCTCCGGGGGACAATTGT
GACCAGACCGCTCATGGAAAGTGAACTTGTCATTGGTGCTGTGATCATTCGTGGTCACTTGCGAATGGCC
GGACACTCCCTAGGGCGCTGTGACATTAAGGACCTGCCAAAAGAGATCACTGTGGCTACATCACGAACGC
TTTCTTATTACAAATTAGGAGCGTCGCAGCGTGTAGGCACTGATTCAGGTTTTGCTGCATACAACCGCTA
CCGTATTGGAAACTATAAATTAAATACAGACCACGCCGGTAGCAACGACAATATTGCTTTGCTAGTACAG
TAATACCCAACTTTCTTGTACAAAGTTGGCATTATAAGAAAGCATTGCTTATCAATTTGTTGCAACGAAC
AGGTCACTATCAGTCAAAATAAAATCATTATTTGCCATCCAGCTGATATCCCCTATAGTGAGTCGTATTA
CATGGTCATAGCTGTTTCCTGGCAGCTCTGGCCCGTGTCTCAAAATCTCTGATGTTACATTGCACAAGAT
AAAAATATATCATCATGCCTCCTCTAGACCAGCCAGGACAGAAATGCCTCGACTTCGCTGCTACCCAAGG
TTGCCGGGTGACGCACACCGTGGAAACGGATGAAGGCACGAACCCAGTGGACATAAGCCTGTTCGGTTCG
TAAGCTGTAATGCAAGTAGCGTATGCGCTCACGCAACTGGTCCAGAACCTTGACCGAACGCAGCGGTGGT
AACGGCGCAGTGGCGGTTTTCATGGCTTGTTATGACTGTTTTTTTGGGGTACAGTCTATGCCTCGGGCAT
CCAAGCAGCAAGCGCGTTACGCCGTGGGTCGATGTTTGATGTTATGGAGCAGCAACGATGTTACGCAGCA
GGGCAGTCGCCCTAAAACAAAGTTAAACATTATGAGGGAAGCGGTGATCGCCGAAGTATCGACTCAACTA
TCAGAGGTAGTTGGCGTCATCGAGCGCCATCTCGAACCGACGTTGCTGGCCGTACATTTGTACGGCTCCG
CAGTGGATGGCGGCCTGAAGCCACACAGTGATATTGATTTGCTGGTTACGGTGACCGTAAGGCTTGATGA
AACAACGCGGCGAGCTTTGATCAACGACCTTTTGGAAACTTCGGCTTCCCCTGGAGAGAGCGAGATTCTC
CGCGCTGTAGAAGTCACCATTGTTGTGCACGACGACATCATTCCGTGGCGTTATCCAGCTAAGCGCGAAC
TGCAATTTGGAGAATGGCAGCGCAATGACATTCTTGCAGGTATCTTCGAGCCAGCCACGATCGACATTGA
TCTGGCTATCTTGCTGACAAAAGCAAGAGAACATAGCGTTGCCTTGGTAGGTCCAGCGGCGGAGGAACTC
TTTGATCCGGTTCCTGAACAGGATCTATTTGAGGCGCTAAATGAAACCTTAACGCTATGGAACTCGCCGC
CCGACTGGGCTGGCGATGAGCGAAATGTAGTGCTTACGTTGTCCCGCATTTGGTACAGCGCAGTAACCGG
CAAAATCGCGCCGAAGGATGTCGCTGCCGACTGGGCAATGGAGCGCCTGCCGGCCCAGTATCAGCCCGTC
ATACTTGAAGCTAGACAGGCTTATCTTGGACAAGAAGAAGATCGCTTGGCCTCGCGCGCAGATCAGTTGG
AAGAATTTGTCCACTACGTGAAAGGCGAGATCACCAAGGTAGTCGGCAAATAACCCTCGAGCCACCCATG
ACCAAAATCCCTTAACGTGAGTTACGCGTCGTTCCACTGAGCGTCAGACCCCGTAGAAAAGATCAAAGGA
TCTTCTTGAGATCCTTTTTTTCTGCGCGTAATCTGCTGCTTGCAAACAAAAAAACCACCGCTACCAGCGG
TGGTTTGTTTGCCGGATCAAGAGCTACCAACTCTTTTTCCGAAGGTAACTGGCTTCAGCAGAGCGCAGAT
ACCAAATACTGTTCTTCTAGTGTAGCCGTAGTTAGGCCACCACTTCAAGAACTCTGTAGCACCGCCTACA
TACCTCGCTCTGCTAATCCTGTTACCAGTGGCTGCTGCCAGTGGCGATAAGTCGTGTCTTACCGGGTTGG
ACTCAAGACGATAGTTACCGGATAAGGCGCAGCGGTCGGGCTGAACGGGGGGTTCGTGCACACAGCCCAG
CTTGGAGCGAACGACCTACACCGAACTGAGATACCTACAGCGTGAGCTATGAGAAAGCGCCACGCTTCCC
GAAGGGAGAAAGGCGGACAGGTATCCGGTAAGCGGCAGGGTCGGAACAGGAGAGCGCACGAGGGAGCTTC
CAGGGGGAAACGCCTGGTATCTTTATAGTCCTGTCGGGTTTCGCCACCTCTGACTTGAGCGTCGATTTTT
GTGATGCTCGTCAGGGGGGCGGAGCCTATGGAAAAACGCCAGCAACGCGGCCTTTTTACGGTTCCTGGCC
TTTTGCTGGCCTTTTGCTCACATGTT
